>Addgene plasmid #245098 | Circuit C59 | addgene full sequence | sequence record 491594 | Addgene NGS Result
GCGAAAAAACCCCGCCGAAGCGGGGTTTTTTGCGTACTAGAGTTATTATTTAGCAGCAGCGTAGTTTTCG
TCGTTTGCTGCACCGGTGACTTCCCAGACCTGGCCGTCAACGGTGAACTTGCCTCCCAGGATCGGGACGA
TCTCAGCCTTGACATGCTTGCCGTCGACCGTGAGCATCCCGAAGCCCATCTGCCAGTTCCCGGCTCCGCC
CTTTAGATAGTTGGCCTTCTTCATGTCCATCAGGTGCCCGACTTCCATGCCGGTGACGGTCTTGCGCACC
GAGCCGCCGTACCCGAACGAGTGCGAGACGACAGCCTGCCGGTGCGTGTGGCCGCAGACCACGGACTTGC
CGAACTTCTTGGCACCGTTGAGCGCTGTCGATCCGGCGATCTGGGATAGCGTCATCTTGCCCATGTGCCC
GTGAGTGGAGATCCAGCCCGGAGCGATGTCGTAGAAGTCAGGCAGCAGCTCCACACCGAACCCGTCGAAG
TCGAGCAGCACGTCGATGTCGAAAGCGTGCGTACCCTCCAGGGCCGGTGCGTTCTTGGCCAGGTACTCGC
GGGCTCGCAGATCGTGGTTGCCCTCGTGCATCCCGATCCAGCCGTCGTAGACCTTGCGCAGCGGCTCCAT
CAGGTTCTTCTTGGCGTAGTCCGCGTCGCGGTACACCGAGCCCTCGAACTCGCCCTTGGTTCCCCGGTTC
CAGCGCGAGGGCTGCGGCAGGTCTAGGACGTCACCGATATGTACCACGCCGTACGGCTGGACATCCCCGA
TGAAGCGGATGACCGCTTGCATCTCTTTGCGCGCCTCGAAAGGCAACTGAGTATCGGGTAGAAAGACGAT
ACGCTGAGTGCCGGCCATCTAGTATTTCTCCTCTTTTACTAGAGTTATTAAGCACCGGTGGAGTGACGAC
CTTCAGCACGTTCGTACTGTTCAACGATGGTGTAGTCTTCGTTGTGGGAGGTGATGTCCAGTTTGATGTC
GGTTTTGTAAGCACCCGGCAGCTGAACCGGTTTTTTAGCCATGTAGGTGGTTTTAACTTCAGCGTCGTAG
TGACCACCGTCTTTCAGTTTCAGACGCATTTTGATTTCACCTTTCAGAGCACCGTCTTCCGGGTACATAC
GTTCGGTGGAAGCTTCCCAACCCATGGTTTTTTTCTGCATAACCGGACCGTCGTACGGGAAGTTGGTACC
ACGCAGTTTAACTTTGTAGATGAACTCACCGTCTTGCAGGGAGGAGTCCTGGGTAACGGTAACAACACCA
CCGTCTTCGAAGTTCATAACACGTTCCCATTTGAAACCTTCAGGGAAGGACAGTTTCAGGTAGTCCGGGA
TGTCAGCCGGGTGTTTAACGTAAGCTTTGGAACCGTACTGGAACTGCGGGGACAGGATGTCCCAAGCGAA
CGGCAGCGGACCACCTTTGGTAACTTTCAGTTTAGCGGTCTGGGTACCTTCGTACGGACGACCTTCACCT
TCACCTTCGATTTCGAACTCGTGACCGTTAACGGAACCTTCCATACGAACTTTGAAACGCATGAACTCTT
TGATAACGTCTTCGGAGGAAGCCATCTAGTATTTCTCCTCTTTTACTAGAGCTGCCGGCTTGTCGACGAC
GGCGCACTCAGTGGTGTACGGTACAAACCCCGACAATAGCGAGGAGGTAAATTGTAAGCTTTAGGGAAAC
GACATTTACTGACGCGACTTTCTCAAAGCTAGGGTGTTGGCCTGAACTGTACGCTTGGAGTTGTAGGACA
GACATAAAAGTATCAGATACGCACACTAACCATCTGCTAGCCCAAAAAAACGGTATGGAGAAACAGTAGA
GAGTTGCGATAAAAAGCGTCAGGTAGGATCCGCTAATCTTATGGACTATCTTGCTATGGCATAGCAAAGT
GTGACGCCGTGCAAATAATCAATGTCTCTAGTACCAGGCATCAAATAAAACGAAAGGCTCAGTCGAAAGA
CTGGGCCTTTCGTTTTATCTTTTGTTTGTCGGTGAACGCTCTCTACTAGAGTCACACTGGCTCACCTTCG
GGTGGGCCTTTCTGCGTTTATAGCCCGGATGATCCTGACGACGGAGTGCGCGGTGGTTGACCAGACAAAC
CACGACTACTAGAGTTTACGGCTAGCTCAGTCCTAGGTATAGTGCTAGCTACTAGAGAAAGAGGAGAAAT
ACTAGATGCGTAAAGGAGAAGAACTTTTCACTGGAGTTGTCCCAATTCTTGTTGAATTAGATGGTGATGT
TAATGGGCACAAATTTTCTGTCAGTGGAGAGGGTGAAGGTGATGCAACATACGGAAAACTTACCCTTAAA
TTTATTTGCACTACTGGAAAACTACCTGTTCCATGGCCAACACTTGTCACTACTTTCGGTTATGGTGTTC
AATGCTTTGCGAGATACCCAGATCATATGAAACAGCATGACTTTTTCAAGAGTGCCATGCCCGAAGGTTA
TGTACAGGAAAGAACTATATTTTTCAAAGATGACGGGAACTACAAGACACGTGCTGAAGTCAAGTTTGAA
GGTGATACCCTTGTTAATAGAATCGAGTTAAAAGGTATTGATTTTAAAGAAGATGGAAACATTCTTGGAC
ACAAATTGGAATACAACTATAACTCACACAATGTATACATCATGGCAGACAAACAAAAGAATGGAATCAA
AGTTAACTTCAAAATTAGACACAACATTGAAGATGGAAGCGTTCAACTAGCAGACCATTATCAACAAAAT
ACTCCAATTGGCGATGGCCCTGTCCTTTTACCAGACAACCATTACCTGTCCACACAATCTGCCCTTTCGA
AAGATCCCAACGAAAAGAGAGACCACATGGTCCTTCTTGAGTTTGTAACAGCTGCTGGGATTACACATGG
CATGGATGAACTATACAAATAATAATACTAGAGCCAGGCATCAAATAAAACGAAAGGCTCAGTCGAAAGA
CTGGGCCTTTCGTTTTATCTGTTGTTTGTCGGTGAACGCTCTCTACTAGAGTCACACTGGCTCACCTTCG
GGTGGGCCTTTCTGCGTTTATATACTAGAGTTTACGGCTAGCTCAGTCCTAGGTACAATGCTAGCTACTA
GAGAAAGAGGAGAAATACTAGATGGCTGAAGCGCAAAATGATCCCCTGCTGCCGGGATACTCGTTTAACG
CCCATCTGGTGGCGGGTTTAACGCCGATTGAGGCCAATGGTTATCTCGATTTTTTTATCGACCGACCGCT
GGGAATGAAAGGTTATATTCTCAATCTCACCATTCGCGGTCAGGGGGTGGTGAAAAATCAGGGACGAGAA
TTTGTCTGCCGACCGGGTGATATTTTGCTGTTCCCGCCAGGAGAGATTCATCACTACGGTCGTCATCCGG
AGGCTCGCGAATGGTATCACCAGTGGGTTTACTTTCGTCCGCGCGCCTACTGGCATGAATGGCTTAACTG
GCCGTCAATATTTGCCAATACGGGTTTCTTTCGCCCGGATGAAGCGCACCAGCCGCATTTCAGCGACCTG
TTTGGGCAAATCATTAACGCCGGGCAAGGGGAAGGGCGCTATTCGGAGCTGCTGGCGATAAATCTGCTTG
AGCAATTGTTACTGCGGCGCATGGAAGCGATTAACGAGTCGCTCCATCCACCGATGGATAATCGGGTACG
CGAGGCTTGTCAGTACATCAGCGATCACCTGGCAGACAGCAATTTTGATATCGCCAGCGTCGCACAGCAT
GTTTGCCTGTCGCCGTCGCGTCTGTCACATCTTTTCCGCCAGCAGTTAGGGATTAGCGTCTTAAGCTGGC
GCGAGGACCAACGCATCAGCCAGGCGAAGCTGCTTTTGAGCACTACCCGGATGCCTATCGCCACCGTCGG
TCGCAATGTTGGTTTTGACGATCAACTCTATTTCTCGCGAGTATTTAAAAAATGCACCGGGGCCAGCCCG
AGCGAGTTCCGTGCCGGTTGTGAAGAAAAAGTGAATGATGTAGCCGTCAAGTTGTCATAATAAACTACTA
GAGCCAGGCATCAAATAAAACGAAAGGCTCAGTCGAAAGACTGGGCCTTTCGTTTTATCTGTTGTTTGTC
GGTGAACGCTCTCTACTAGAGTCACACTGGCTCACCTTCGGGTGGGCCTTTCTGCGTTTATATACTAGAG
TTTACGGCTAGCTCAGTCCTAGGTACTATGCTAGCTACTAGAGTCACACAGGAAACCTACTAGATGAGAG
CCCTGGTAGTCATCCGCCTGTCCCGCGTCACCGATGCTACGACTTCACCGGAGCGTCAGCTGGAGTATTG
CCAGCAGCTCTGCGCCCAGCGCGGCTGGGACGTCGTCGGGGTAGCGGAGGATCTGGACGTCTCCGGGGCG
GTCGATCCGTTCGACCGGAAGCGCAGACCGAACCTGGCCCGGTGGCTAGCGTTCGAGGAGCAACCGTTTG
ACGTGATCGTGGCGTACCGGGTAGATCGGTTGACCCGATCGATCCGGCATCTTCAGCAGCTGGTCCACTG
GGCCGAGGACCACAAGAAGCTGGTCGTCTCCGCGACCGAAGCGCACTTCGATACGACGACGCCGTTTGCG
GCGGTCGTCATCGCGCTTATGGGAACGGTGGCGCAGATGGAATTAGAAGCGATCAAAGAGCGGAACCGTT
CGGCTGCGCATTTCAATATCCGTGCCGGGAAATACCGAGGATCCCTGCCGCCGTGGGGATACCTGCCTAC
GCGCGTGGACGGGGAGTGGCGGCTGGTGCCGGACCCTGTGCAGCGAGAGCGCATCCTCGAGGTGTATCAC
CGCGTCGTCGACAACCACGAGCCGCTGCATCTGGTGGCCCACGACCTGAACCGGCGTGGTGTCCTGTCGC
CGAAGGACTACTTCGCGCAGCTGCAAGGCCGCGAGCCGCAGGGCCGGGAGTGGTCGGCTACCGCGCTGAA
GCGATCGATGATCTCCGAGGCGATGCTCGGGTACGCGACTCTGAACGGTAAGACCGTCCGAGACGACGAC
GGAGCCCCGCTGGTGCGGGCTGAGCCGATCCTGACCCGTGAGCAGCTGGAGGCGCTGCGCGCCGAGCTCG
TGAAGACCTCCCGGGCGAAGCCCGCGGTGTCTACCCCGTCGCTGCTGCTGCGGGTGTTGTTCTGCGCGGT
GTGCGGGGAGCCCGCGTACAAGTTCGCCGGGGGAGGACGTAAGCACCCGCGCTACCGCTGCCGCTCGATG
GGGTTCCCGAAGCACTGCGGGAACGGCACGGTGGCGATGGCCGAGTGGGACGCGTTCTGCGAGGAGCAGG
TACTGGATCTGCTCGGGGACGCGGAGCGTCTGGAGAAAGTCTGGGTAGCGGGCTCGGACTCCGCGGTCGA
ACTCGCGGAGGTGAACGCGGAGCTGGTGGACCTGACGTCGCTGGTCGGCTCCCCGGCCTACCGGGCGGGC
TCTCCGCAGCGAGAAGCACTGGATGCCCGTATTGCGGCGCTGGCCGCGCGGCAAGAGGAGCTGGAGGGCC
TGGAGGCTCGCCCGTCTGGCTGGGAGTGGCGCGAGACCGGGCAGCGGTTCGGGGACTGGTGGCGGGAGCA
GGACACCGCGGCAAAGAACACCTGGCTTCGGTCGATGAACGTTCGGCTGACGTTCGACGTCCGCGGCGGG
CTGACTCGCACGATCGACTTCGGGGATCTTCAGGAGTACGAGCAGCATCTCAGGCTCGGCAGCGTGGTCG
AACGGCTACACACCGGGATGTCGTAATAAACTAGAGCCAGGCATCAAATAAAACGAAAGGCTCAGTCGAA
AGACTGGGCCTTTCGTTTTATCTGTTGTTTGTCGGTGAACGCTCTCTACTAGAGTCACACTGGCTCACCT
TCGGGTTGGCCTTTCTGCGTTTATATACTAGTAGCGGCCGCTGCAGGCTTCCTCGCTCACTGACTCGCTG
CGCTCGGTCGTTCGGCTGCGGCGAGCGGTATCAGCTCACTCAAAGGCGGTAATCTCGAGTCCCGTCAAGT
CAGCGTAATGCTCTGCCAGTGTTACAACCAATTAACCAATTCTGATTAGAAAAACTCATCGAGCATCAAA
TGAAACTGCAATTTATTCATATCAGGATTATCGATACCATATTTTTGAAAAAGCCGTTTCTGTAATGAAG
GAGAAAACTCACCGAGGCAGTTCCATAGGATGGCAAGATCCTGGTATCGGTCTGCGATTCCGACTCGTCC
AACATCAATACAACCTATTAATTTCCCCTCGTCAAAAATAAGGTTATCAAGTGAGAAATCACCATGAGTG
ACGACTGAATCCGGTGAGAATGGCAAAAGCTTATGCATTTCTTTCCAGACTTGTTCAACAGGCCAGCCAT
TACGCTCGTCATCAAAATCACTCGCATCAACCAAACCGTTATTCATTCGTGATTGCGCCTGAGCGAGACG
AAATACGCGATCGCTGTTAAAAGGACAATTACAAACAGGAATCGAATGCAACCGGCGCAGGAACACTGCC
AGCGCATCAACAATATTTTCACCTGAATCAGGATATTCTTCTAATACCTGGAATGCTGTTTTCCCGGGGA
TCGCAGTGGTGAGTAACCATGCATCATCAGGAGTACGGATAAAATGCTTGATGGTCGGAAGAGGCATAAA
TTCCGTCAGCCAGTTTAGTCTGACCATCTCATCTGTAACATCATTGGCAACGCTACCTTTGCCATGTTTC
AGAAACAACTCTGGCGCATCGGGCTTCCCATACAATCGATAGATTGTCGCACCTGATTGCCCGACATTAT
CGCGAGCCCATTTATACCCATATAAATCAGCATCCATGTTGGAATTTAATCGCGGCCTGGAGCAAGACGT
TTCCCGTTGAATATGGCTCATAACACCCCTTGTATTACTGTTTATGTAAGCAGACAGTTTTATTGTTCAT
GATGATATATTTTTATCTTGTGCAATGTAACATCAGAGATTTTGAGACACAACGTGGCTTTGTTGAATAA
ATCGAACTTTTGCTGAGTTGAAGGATCAGATCACGCATCTTCCCGACAACGCAGACCGTTCCGTGGCAAA
GCAAAAGTTCAAAATCACCAACTGGTCCACCTACAACAAAGCTCTCATCAACCGTGGCTCCCTCACTTTC
TGGCTGGATGATGGGGCGATTCAGGCCTGGTATGAGTCAGCAACACCTTCTTCACGAGGCAGACCTCAGC
GCTAGCGGAGTGTATACTGGCTTACTATGTTGGCACTGATGAGGGTGTCAGTGAAGTGCTTCATGTGGCA
GGAGAAAAAAGGCTGCACCGGTGCGTCAGCAGAATATGTGATACAGGATATATTCCGCTTCCTCGCTCAC
TGACTCGCTACGCTCGGTCGTTCGACTGCGGCGAGCGGAAATGGCTTACGAACGGGGCGGAGATTTCCTG
GAAGATGCCAGGAAGATACTTAACAGGGAAGTGAGAGGGCCGCGGCAAAGCCGTTTTTCCATAGGCTCCG
CCCCCTGACAAGCATCACGAAATCTGACGCTCAAATCAGTGGTGGCGAAACCCGACAGGACTATAAAGAT
ACCAGGCGTTTCCCCCTGGCGGCTCCCTCGTGCGCTCTCCTGTTCCTGCCTTTCGGTTTACCGGTGTCAT
TCCGCTGTTATGGCCGCGTTTGTCTCATTCCACGCCTGACACTCAGTTCCGGGTAGGCAGTTCGCTCCAA
GCTGGACTGTATGCACGAACCCCCCGTTCAGTCCGACCGCTGCGCCTTATCCGGTAACTATCGTCTTGAG
TCCAACCCGGAAAGACATGCAAAAGCACCACTGGCAGCAGCCACTGGTAATTGATTTAGAGGAGTTAGTC
TTGAAGTCATGCGCCGGTTAAGGCTAAACTGAAAGGACAAGTTTTGGTGACTGCGCTCCTCCAAGCCAGT
TACCTCGGTTCAAAGAGTTGGTAGCTCAGAGAACCTTCAAAAAACCGCCCTGCAAGGCGGTTTTTTCGTT
TTCAGAGCAAGAGATTACGCGCAGACCAAAACGATCTCAAGAAGATCATCTTATTAAGGGGTCTGACGCT
CAGTGGAACGAAAACTCACGTTAAGGGATTTTGGTCATGAGATTATCAAAAAGGATCTTCACCTAGATCC
TTTTAAATTAAAAATGAAGTTTTAAATCAATCTAAAGTATATATGAGTAAACTTGGTCTGACAGTTACCA
ATGCTTAATCAGTGAGGCACCTATCTCAGCGATCTGTCTATTTCGTTCATCCATAGTTGCCTGACTCCCC
GTCGTGTAGATAACTACGATACGGGAGGGCTTACCATCTGGCCCCAGTGCTGCAATGATACCGCGAGACC
CACGCTCACCGGCTCCAGATTTATCAGCAATAAACCAGCCAGCCGGAAGGGCCGAGCGCAGAAGTGGTCC
TGCAACTTTATCCGCCTCCATCCAGTCTATTCCATGGTGCCACCTGACGTCTAAGAAACCATTATTATCA
TGACATTAACCTATAAAAATAGGCGTATCACGAGGCAGAATTTCAGATAAAAAAAATCCTTAGCTTTCGC
TAAGGATGATTTCTGGAATTCGCGGCCGCTTCTAGAG
Features (pLannotate 1.2.2; 25 found; start..end, strand, type, name):
     58..78      -  CDS            ssrA tag (LVA) (fragment): C-terminal peptide that mediates degradation in bacteria through the ClpXP and ClpAP proteases (McGinness et al., 2006) mutant LVA variant that confers accelerated degradation under some conditions (Andersen et al., 1998)
     88..849     -  CDS            54: VG54_BPML5 - Protein predicted: Swiss-Prot protein existence level 4. From Mycobacterium phage L5 (Mycobacteriophage L5).
    891..1565    -  CDS            mRFP1: mRFP1 is a basic (constitutively fluorescent) red fluorescent protein published in 2002, derived from Discosoma sp.. It is reported to be a somewhat slowly-maturing monomer with low acid sensitivity.
   1805..1915    -  promoter       araBAD promoter (fragment): araBAD; promoter of the L-arabinose operon of E. coli; the araC regulatory gene is transcribed in the opposite direction (Guzman et al., 1995)
   1932..1978    +  terminator     rrnB T1 terminator: transcription terminator T1 from the E. coli rrnB gene
   2019..2046    +  terminator     T7Te terminator: phage T7 early transcription terminator
   2121..2149    +  promoter       J23119 promoter (fragment): bacterial promoter (Registry of Standard Biological Parts BBa J23119)
   2176..2889    +  CDS            hfriFP: hfriFP is a fluorescent protein published in 2013, derived from Herbaspirillum frisingense.
   2912..2983    +  terminator     rrnB T1 terminator: transcription terminator T1 from the E. coli rrnB gene
   2999..3026    +  terminator     T7Te terminator: phage T7 early transcription terminator
   3047..3075    +  promoter       J23119 promoter (fragment): bacterial promoter (Registry of Standard Biological Parts BBa J23119)
   3102..3977    +  CDS            araC: ARAC_ECOLI - Experimental evidence at protein level: Swiss-Prot protein existence level 1. Transcription factor that regulates the expression of several genes involved in the transport and metabolism of L-arabinose (PubMed:4362626, PubMed:328165, PubMed:6251457, PubMed:2962192, PubMed:6319708, PubMed:2231717, PubMed:1447222). Functions both as a positive and a negative regulator (PubMed:328165, PubMed:6251457). In the presence of arabinose, activates the expression of the araBAD, araE, araFGH and araJ promoters (PubMed:4362626, PubMed:328165, PubMed:6251457, PubMed:2962192, PubMed:6319708, Pub
   4002..4073    +  terminator     rrnB T1 terminator: transcription terminator T1 from the E. coli rrnB gene
   4089..4116    +  terminator     T7Te terminator: phage T7 early transcription terminator
   4137..4155    +  promoter       J23119(SpeI) promoter (fragment): bacterial promoter (Registry of Standard Biological Parts BBa J23119) modified to end with an SpeI site
   5715..5786    +  terminator     rrnB T1 terminator: transcription terminator T1 from the E. coli rrnB gene
   5802..5829    +  terminator     T7Te terminator: phage T7 early transcription terminator
   5836..5856    +  misc_feature   BioBrick suffix: universal suffix for all parts
   5996..6811    -  CDS            KanR: aminoglycoside phosphotransferase; aph(3')-Ia; confers resistance to kanamycin in bacteria or G418 (Geneticin®) in eukaryotes
   7138..7164    +  misc_feature   bom (fragment): basis of mobility region from pBR322
   7263..7318    -  rep_origin     RSF ori (fragment): Plasmids containing the RSF 1030 origin of replication can be propagated in E. coli cells that contain additional plasmids with compatible origins.
   7406..7950    -  rep_origin     p15A ori: Plasmids containing the medium-copy-number p15A origin of replication can be propagated in E. coli cells that contain a second plasmid with the ColE1 origin.
   8116..8361    -  CDS            bla(M) (fragment): β-lactamase lacking the signal sequence; bla(M); allows cytosolic expression of β-lactamase
   8440..8483    -  terminator     bacterial terminator: putative bacterial transcription terminator
   8486..8507    +  misc_feature   BioBrick prefix: BioBrick prefix for parts that do not start with "ATG"
