[The description below was written by a language model from this plasmid's Addgene catalogue record and pLannotate feature annotations shown in this document.]
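Description:
Circuit C59 is an 8,507 bp bacterial expression plasmid built on the BioBrick backbone pSB3K3. It is maintained in E. coli through the medium-copy p15A origin, which is compatible with ColE1-type plasmids, and is selected with kanamycin via the aph(3')-Ia KanR gene. The annotation also picks up short backbone remnants (a β-lactamase fragment, bom and RSF ori fragments) that are not functional markers. The circuit sits between the BioBrick prefix and suffix.

The record describes the payload as a modified recombinase-based negative-feedback/feedforward (Re-NF-FF) controller with a degradation-tagged excisionase, from work on decoupling synthetic gene circuits from competition for shared cellular resources. On the reverse strand, an araBAD promoter fragment lies upstream of mRFP1, followed by an ORF matching a predicted mycobacteriophage L5 protein (gp54) that ends in an ssrA LVA tag. This ORF is presumably the excisionase, although the feature table does not label it as such. The tag directs ClpXP/ClpAP proteolysis and so should shorten the protein's lifetime. On the forward strand, three J23119-type constitutive promoter fragments head separate units, each insulated by paired rrnB T1 and T7Te terminators. One drives a fluorescent protein annotated as hfriFP. The second drives araC, the arabinose-responsive regulator of the araBAD promoter. The third precedes a roughly 1.5 kb stretch with no annotated feature. That stretch may encode the recombinase component, but the record does not say so, and no attachment sites are annotated. The two fluorescent reporters would allow separate readout of inducible and constitutive module outputs.
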