Addgene plasmid #245098: Circuit C59
Purpose: Modified Re-NF-FF controller with degradation-tagged excisionase
Depositing lab: Xiaojun Tian. Depositing organization: Arizona State University. Publication: Integrating recombinase-based feedback and feedforward control for optimal resource decoupling. Zhang R, Zhang R, Tian XJ. Nucleic Acids Res. 2025 Sep 5;53(17):gkaf913. doi: 10.1093/nar/gkaf913. PubMed 40966512.
Backbone
  Vector backbone: pSB3K3
  Backbone size w/o insert (bp): 2672
  Total vector size (bp): 8507
  Vector type: Bacterial Expression
Growth in bacteria
  Bacterial resistance: Kanamycin, 50 μg/mL
  Growth temperature: 37°C
  Growth strain: DH5alpha
  Copy number: Unknown
Gene/Insert
  Gene/Insert name: C59
Terms and licenses: Academic/Nonprofit Terms; Industry Terms: Not Available to Industry
How to cite: Circuit C59 was a gift from Xiaojun Tian (Addgene plasmid # 245098 ; http://n2t.net/addgene:245098 ; RRID:Addgene_245098)
